Addgene plasmid #210588: pEK22
Purpose: Reporter gene expression in B. dendrobatidis
Depositing lab: Lillian Fritz-Laylin. Depositing organization: University of Massachusetts, Amherst. Publication: Genetic transformation of the frog-killing chytrid fungus Batrachochytrium dendrobatidis. Kalinka E, Brody SM, Swafford AJM, Medina EM, Fritz-Laylin LK. Proc Natl Acad Sci U S A. 2024 Jan 23;121(4):e2317928121. doi: 10.1073/pnas.2317928121. Epub 2024 Jan 18. PubMed 38236738.
Backbone
  Vector backbone: pGI3EM17
  Backbone manufacturer: Edgar Medina
  Backbone size w/o insert (bp): 9378
  Total vector size (bp): 11449
  Vector type: Bacterial Expression, Yeast Expression, Luciferase
  Selectable markers: Hygromycin
Growth in bacteria
  Bacterial resistance: Kanamycin, 50 μg/mL
  Growth temperature: 37°C
  Growth strain: DH5alpha
  Copy number: High Copy
Gene/Insert
  Gene/Insert name: BdH3pro-Hshph-G4S-nanoluc-ScADH1ter
  Species: S. cerevisiae (budding yeast); Batrachochytrium dendrobatidis, Oplophorus gracilirostris
  Insert size (bp): 2071
  Promoter: BdH3pro
  Tag / fusion protein: NanoLuc luciferase (C terminal on insert)
  Cloning method: Ligation Independent Cloning
  Sequencing primers: 5′ gtaaaacgacggccagt; 3′ caggaaacagctatgac
Terms and licenses: Academic/Nonprofit Terms; Industry Terms: Not Available to Industry
Depositor comments: Please visit https://doi.org/10.1101/2023.10.17.561934 for bioRxiv preprint.
How to cite: pEK22 was a gift from Lillian Fritz-Laylin (Addgene plasmid # 210588 ; http://n2t.net/addgene:210588 ; RRID:Addgene_210588)
