[The description below was written by a language model from this plasmid's Addgene catalogue record and pLannotate feature annotations shown in this document.]
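Description:
pEK22 is an 11.4 kb reporter plasmid for gene expression in the chytrid fungus Batrachochytrium dendrobatidis, built on the pGI3EM17 backbone by ligation-independent cloning. The backbone is a multi-host shuttle of the binary-vector type. A high-copy ColE1/pUC-type origin and a kanamycin resistance gene support propagation and selection in E. coli. The pVS1 oriV, RepA and StaA functions are the replication and stability elements commonly used to maintain such plasmids in Agrobacterium. A 2μ origin with a URA3 marker under its own promoter allows maintenance and uracil-prototrophy selection in S. cerevisiae, which is also useful for recombination-based assembly. Nopaline-type right and left T-DNA border repeats flank the payload region, along with remnants of a lacZα/lac promoter cloning site. The borders are a backbone feature, and the record does not specify the delivery route into the fungus.

The 2.1 kb insert between the borders is a single expression cassette. The record names a B. dendrobatidis histone H3 promoter (BdH3pro), which is not annotated in the feature table but presumably lies in the unannotated stretch upstream of the coding sequence. It drives a hygromycin phosphotransferase gene (hph, labelled "Hs" in the insert name, probably indicating human codon usage) fused through a flexible G4S linker to a C-terminal NanoLuc luciferase, and transcription ends at the S. cerevisiae ADH1 terminator. Because the drug-resistance enzyme and the luciferase are made as one polypeptide, the same transcript provides hygromycin selection of transformants and a sensitive luminescent readout of expression. This makes the plasmid suitable for detecting and quantifying transformation and promoter activity in B. dendrobatidis.
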