Features (pLannotate 1.2.2; 23 found; start..end, strand, type, name):
      1..25      -  misc_feature   RB T-DNA repeat: right border repeat from nopaline C58 T-DNA
     84..238     -  CDS            lacZα (fragment): LacZα fragment of β-galactosidase; lacZ fragment
    558..1577    +  CDS            HygR: aminoglycoside phosphotransferase from E. coli; aph(4)-Ia; confers resistance to hygromycin
   1593..2108    +  CDS            Nluc: NanoLuc® luciferase human codon-optimized
   2130..2317    +  terminator     ADH1 terminator: S. cerevisiae ADH1; transcription terminator for the S. cerevisiae alcohol dehydrogenase 1 (ADH1) gene
   2354..2376    -  protein_bind   lac operator (fragment): The lac repressor binds to the lac operator to inhibit transcription in E. coli. This inhibition can be relieved by adding lactose or isopropyl-β-D-thiogalactopyranoside (IPTG). lac repressor encoded by lacI
   2380..2410    -  promoter       lac promoter: promoter for the E. coli lac operon
   2425..2446    -  protein_bind   CAP binding site: CAP binding activates transcription in the presence of cAMP. E. coli catabolite activator protein
   2459..2547    -  CDS            lacI (fragment): lac repressor; lacI; The lac repressor binds to the lac operator to inhibit transcription in E. coli. This inhibition can be relieved by adding lactose or isopropyl-β-D-thiogalactopyranoside (IPTG).
   2623..2647    -  misc_feature   LB T-DNA repeat: left border repeat from nopaline C58 T-DNA
   2940..3755    +  CDS            KanR: aminoglycoside phosphotransferase; aph(3')-Ia; confers resistance to kanamycin in bacteria or G418 (Geneticin®) in eukaryotes
   3850..4438    +  rep_origin     ori: high-copy-number ColE1/pMB1/pBR322/pUC origin of replication
   4624..4764    -  misc_feature   bom: basis of mobility region from pBR322
   4866..4905    -  CDS            rop (fragment): Rop protein, which maintains plasmids at low copy number; rop
   5108..5302    -  rep_origin     pVS1 oriV: origin of replication for the Pseudomonas plasmid pVS1 (Heeb et al., 2000)
   5368..6441    -  CDS            pVS1 RepA: replication protein from the Pseudomonas plasmid pVS1 (Heeb et al., 2000)
   6870..7499    -  CDS            pVS1 StaA: stability protein from the Pseudomonas plasmid pVS1 (Heeb et al., 2000)
   8059..8460    -  CDS            Y4CG_SINFN (fragment): Protein inferred from homology: Swiss-Prot protein existence level 3. From Sinorhizobium fredii (strain NBRC 101917 / NGR234).
   8660..10002   -  rep_origin     2μ ori: yeast 2μ plasmid origin of replication
  10070..10105   +  CDS            rop (fragment): Rop protein, which maintains plasmids at low copy number; rop
  10207..10256   +  misc_feature   bom (fragment): basis of mobility region from pBR322
  10264..10479   +  promoter       URA3 promoter: S. cerevisiae URA3
  10480..11283   +  CDS            URA3: orotidine-5'-phosphate decarboxylase, required for uracil biosynthesis; S. cerevisiae URA3; yeast auxotrophic marker, counterselectable with 5-fluoroorotic acid (5-FOA)
>Addgene plasmid #210588 | pEK22 | addgene full sequence | sequence record 417142 | Addgene NGS Result
GTTTACCCGCCAATATATCCTGTCAAACACTGATAGTTTAAACTGAAGGCGGGAAACGACAATCTGATCC
AAGCTCAAGCTCATTCGCCATTCAGGCTGCGCAACTGTTGGGAAGGGCGATCGGTGCGGGCCTCTTCGCT
ATTACGCCAGCTGGCGAAAGGGGGATGTGCTGCAAGGCGATTAAGTTGGGTAACGCCAGGGTTTTCCCAG
TCACGACGTTGTAAAACGACGGCCAGTGCCAAGCTTTGTGATAGTAGATAGTAGATAATAGAGAACTGTT
GATGAGGATTTGTTGTGCAAGAAACTGTGGTTTATATATCGTACAGAGTTTAAAGATGCGGCGCAGTAGC
CTGCCCCAAAACCATGTTCGATTCAATAGAGCTCGTGGTTGTGCCCCACCCTGCTGCGCCTCACCCCCAT
CATAATCCGCCCTTGTTTTGCCTATAAATGAATAGGTGCTTCCCACCATTCTATAACTCGACCATCCAGT
ACCAACTGCTACTTTAACTACCACAGTTTACCTACTCTTACTCTATCATCTCAATTAATTAATGGGTAAA
AAGCCTGAACTCACCGCGACGTCTGTCGAGAAGTTTCTGATCGAAAAGTTCGACAGCGTCTCCGACCTGA
TGCAGCTCTCGGAGGGCGAAGAATCTCGTGCTTTCAGCTTCGATGTAGGAGGGCGTGGATATGTCCTGCG
GGTAAATAGCTGCGCCGATGGTTTCTACAAAGATCGTTATGTTTATCGGCACTTTGCATCGGCCGCGCTC
CCGATTCCGGAAGTGCTTGACATTGGGGAATTCAGCGAGAGCCTGACCTATTGCATCTCCCGCCGTGCAC
AGGGTGTCACGTTGCAAGACCTGCCTGAAACCGAACTGCCCGCTGTTCTGCAGCCGGTCGCGGAGGCCAT
GGATGCGATCGCTGCGGCCGATCTTAGCCAGACGAGCGGGTTCGGCCCATTCGGACCGCAAGGAATCGGT
CAATACACTACATGGCGTGATTTCATATGCGCGATTGCTGATCCCCATGTGTATCACTGGCAAACTGTGA
TGGACGACACCGTCAGTGCGTCCGTCGCGCAGGCTCTCGATGAGCTGATGCTTTGGGCCGAGGACTGCCC
CGAAGTCCGGCACCTCGTGCACGCGGATTTCGGCTCCAACAATGTCCTGACGGACAATGGCCGCATAACA
GCGGTCATTGACTGGAGCGAGGCGATGTTCGGGGATTCCCAATACGAGGTCGCCAACATCTTCTTCTGGA
GGCCGTGGTTGGCTTGTATGGAGCAGCAGACGCGCTACTTCGAGCGGAGGCATCCGGAGCTTGCAGGATC
GCCGCGGCTCCGGGCGTATATGCTCCGCATTGGTCTTGACCAACTCTATCAGAGCTTGGTTGACGGCAAT
TTCGATGATGCAGCTTGGGCGCAGGGTCGATGCGACGCAATCGTCCGATCCGGAGCCGGGACTGTCGGGC
GTACACAAATCGCCCGCAGAAGCGCGGCCGTCTGGACCGATGGCTGTGTAGAAGTACTCGCCGATAGTGG
AAACCGACGCCCCAGCACTCGTCCGAGGGCAAAGGAAGGAGGAGGAGGATCCATGGTCTTCACACTCGAA
GATTTCGTTGGGGACTGGCGACAGACAGCCGGCTACAACCTGGACCAAGTCCTTGAACAGGGAGGTGTGT
CCAGTTTGTTTCAGAATCTCGGGGTGTCCGTAACTCCGATCCAAAGGATTGTCCTGAGCGGTGAAAATGG
GCTGAAGATCGACATCCATGTCATCATCCCGTATGAAGGTCTGAGCGGCGACCAAATGGGCCAGATCGAA
AAAATTTTTAAGGTGGTGTACCCTGTGGATGATCATCACTTTAAGGTGATCCTGCACTATGGCACACTGG
TAATCGACGGGGTTACGCCGAACATGATCGACTATTTCGGACGGCCGTATGAAGGCATCGCCGTGTTCGA
CGGCAAAAAGATCACTGTAACAGGGACCCTGTGGAACGGCAACAAAATTATCGACGAGCGCCTGATCAAC
CCCGACGGCTCCCTGCTGTTCCGAGTAACCATCAACGGAGTGACCGGCTGGCGGCTGTGCGAACGCATTC
TGGCGTAAAGGCGCGCCACTTCTAAATAAGCGAATTTCTTATGATTTATGATTTTTATTATTAAATAAGT
TATAAAAAAAATAAGTGTATACAAATTTTAAAGTGACTCTTAGGTTTTAAAACGAAAATTCTTATTCTTG
AGTAACTCTTTCCTGTAGGTCAGGTTGCTTTCTCAGGTATAGTATGAGGTCGCTCTTATTGACCACACCT
CTACCGGGAATTCGTAATCATGTCATAGCTGTTTCCTGTGTGAAATTGTTATCCGCTCACAATTCCACAC
AACATACGAGCCGGAAGCATAAAGTGTAAAGCCTGGGGTGCCTAATGAGTGAGCTAACTCACATTAATTG
CGTTGCGCTCACTGCCCGCTTTCCAGTCGGGAAACCTGTCGTGCCAGCTGCATTAATGAATCGGCCAACG
CGCGGGGAGAGGCGGTTTGCGTATTGGCTAGAGCAATTCGGCGTTAATTCAGTACATTAAAAACGTCCGC
AATGTGTTATTAAGTTGTCTAAGCGTCAATTTGTTTACACCACAATATATCCTGCCACCAGCCAGCCAAC
AGCTCCCCGACCGGCAGCTCGGCACAAAATCACCACTCGATACAGGCAGCCCATCAGTCCGGGACGGCGT
CAGCGGGAGAGCCGTTGTAAGGCGGCAGACTTTGCTCATGTTACCGATGCTATTCGGAAGAACGGCAACT
AAGCTGCCGGGTTTGAAACACGGATGATCTCGCGGAGGGTAGCATGTTGATTGTAACGATGACAGAGCGT
TGCTGCCTGTGATCCAGATCATGAACAATAAAACTGTCTGCTTACATAAACAGTAATACAAGGGGTGTTA
TGAGCCATATTCAACGGGAAACGTCTTGCTCTAGGCCGCGATTAAATTCCAACATGGATGCTGATTTATA
TGGGTATAAATGGGCTCGCGATAATGTCGGGCAATCAGGTGCGACAATCTATCGATTGTATGGGAAGCCC
GATGCGCCAGAGTTGTTTCTGAAACATGGCAAAGGTAGCGTTGCCAATGATGTTACAGATGAGATGGTCA
GACTAAACTGGCTGACGGAATTTATGCCTCTTCCGACCATCAAGCATTTTATCCGTACTCCTGATGATGC
ATGGTTACTCACCACTGCGATCCCCGGGAAAACAGCATTCCAGGTATTAGAAGAATATCCTGATTCAGGT
GAAAATATTGTTGATGCGCTGGCAGTGTTCCTGCGCCGGTTGCATTCGATTCCTGTTTGTAATTGTCCTT
TTAACAGCGATCGCGTATTTCGTCTCGCTCAGGCGCAATCACGAATGAATAACGGTTTGGTTGATGCGAG
TGATTTTGATGACGAGCGTAATGGCTGGCCTGTTGAACAAGTCTGGAAAGAAATGCATAAACTTTTGCCA
TTCTCACCGGATTCAGTCGTCACTCATGGTGATTTCTCACTTGATAACCTTATTTTTGACGAGGGGAAAT
TAATAGGTTGTATTGATGTTGGACGAGTCGGAATCGCAGACCGATACCAGGATCTTGCCATCCTATGGAA
CTGCCTCGGTGAGTTTTCTCCTTCATTACAGAAACGGCTTTTTCAAAAATATGGTATTGATAATCCTGAT
ATGAATAAATTGCAGTTTCATTTGATGCTCGATGAGTTTTTCTAAGAATTAATTCATGATCCTGCATGAC
CAAAATCCCTTAACGTGAGTTTTCGTTCCACTGAGCGTCAGACCCCGTAGAAAAGATCAAAGGATCTTCT
TGAGATCCTTTTTTTCTGCGCGTAATCTGCTGCTTGCAAACAAAAAAACCACCGCTACCAGCGGTGGTTT
GTTTGCCGGATCAAGAGCTACCAACTCTTTTTCCGAAGGTAACTGGCTTCAGCAGAGCGCAGATACCAAA
TACTGTCCTTCTAGTGTAGCCGTAGTTAGGCCACCACTTCAAGAACTCTGTAGCACCGCCTACATACCTC
GCTCTGCTAATCCTGTTACCAGTGGCTGCTGCCAGTGGCGATAAGTCGTGTCTTACCGGGTTGGACTCAA
GACGATAGTTACCGGATAAGGCGCAGCGGTCGGGCTGAACGGGGGGTTCGTGCACACAGCCCAGCTTGGA
GCGAACGACCTACACCGAACTGAGATACCTACAGCGTGAGCTATGAGAAAGCGCCACGCTTCCCGAAGGG
AGAAAGGCGGACAGGTATCCGGTAAGCGGCAGGGTCGGAACAGGAGAGCGCACGAGGGAGCTTCCAGGGG
GAAACGCCTGGTATCTTTATAGTCCTGTCGGGTTTCGCCACCTCTGACTTGAGCGTCGATTTTTGTGATG
CTCGTCAGGGGGGCGGAGCCTATGGAAAAACGCCAGCAACGCGGCCTTTTTACGGTTCCTGGCCTTTTGC
TGGCCTTTTGCTCACATGTTCTTTCCTGCGTTATCCCCTGATTCTGTGGATAACCGTATTACCGCCTTTG
AGTGAGCTGATACCGCTCGCCGCAGCCGAACGACCGAGCGCAGCGAGTCAGTGAGCGAGGAAGCGGAAGA
GCGCCTGATGCGGTATTTTCTCCTTACGCATCTGTGCGGTATTTCACACCGCATATGGTGCACTCTCAGT
ACAATCTGCTCTGATGCCGCATAGTTAAGCCAGTATACACTCCGCTATCGCTACGTGACTGGGTCATGGC
TGCGCCCCGACACCCGCCAACACCCGCTGACGCGCCCTGACGGGCTTGTCTGCTCCCGGCATCCGCTTAC
AGACAAGCTGTGACCGTCTCCGGGAGCTGCATGTGTCAGAGGTTTTCACCGTCATCACCGAAACGCGCGA
GGCAGGGTGCCTTGATGTGGGCGCCGGCGGTCGAGTGGCGACGGCGCGGCTTGTCCGCGCCCTGGTAGAT
TGCCTGGCCGTAGGCCAGCCATTTTTGAGCGGCCAGCGGCCGCGATAGGCCGACGCGAAGCGGCGGGGCG
TAGGGAGCGCAGCGACCGAAGGGTAGGCGCTTTTTGCAGCTCTTCGGCTGTGCGCTGGCCAGACAGTTAT
GCACAGGCCAGGCGGGTTTTAAGAGTTTTAATAAGTTTTAAAGAGTTTTAGGCGGAAAAATCGCCTTTTT
TCTCTTTTATATCAGTCACTTACATGTGTGACCGGTTCCCAATGTACGGCTTTGGGTTCCCAATGTACGG
GTTCCGGTTCCCAATGTACGGCTTTGGGTTCCCAATGTACGTGCTATCCACAGGAAAGAGACCTTTTCGA
CCTTTTTCCCCTGCTAGGGCAATTTGCCCTAGCATCTGCTCCGTACATTAGGAACCGGCGGATGCTTCGC
CCTCGATCAGGTTGCGGTAGCGCATGACTAGGATCGGGCCAGCCTGCCCCGCCTCCTCCTTCAAATCGTA
CTCCGGCAGGTCATTTGACCCGATCAGCTTGCGCACGGTGAAACAGAACTTCTTGAACTCTCCGGCGCTG
CCACTGCGTTCGTAGATCGTCTTGAACAACCATCTGGCTTCTGCCTTGCCTGCGGCGCGGCGTGCCAGGC
GGTAGAGAAAACGGCCGATGCCGGGATCGATCAAAAAGTAATCGGGGTGAACCGTCAGCACGTCCGGGTT
CTTGCCTTCTGTGATCTCGCGGTACATCCAATCAGCTAGCTCGATCTCGATGTACTCCGGCCGCCCGGTT
TCGCTCTTTACGATCTTGTAGCGGCTAATCAAGGCTTCACCCTCGGATACCGTCACCAGGCGGCCGTTCT
TGGCCTTCTTCGTACGCTGCATGGCAACGTGCGTGGTGTTTAACCGAATGCAGGTTTCTACCAGGTCGTC
TTTCTGCTTTCCGCCATCGGCTCGCCGGCAGAACTTGAGTACGTCCGCAACGTGTGGACGGAACACGCGG
CCGGGCTTGTCTCCCTTCCCTTCCCGGTATCGGTTCATGGATTCGGTTAGATGGGAAACCGCCATCAGTA
CCAGGTCGTAATCCCACACACTGGCCATGCCGGCCGGCCCTGCGGAAACCTCTACGTGCCCGTCTGGAAG
CTCGTAGCGGATCACCTCGCCAGCTCGTCGGTCACGCTTCGACAGACGGAAAACGGCCACGTCCATGATG
CTGCGACTATCGCGGGTGCCCACGTCATAGAGCATCGGAACGAAAAAATCTGGTTGCTCGTCGCCCTTGG
GCGGCTTCCTAATCGACGGCGCACCGGCTGCCGGCGGTTGCCGGGATTCTTTGCGGATTCGATCAGCGGC
CGCTTGCCACGATTCACCGGGGCGTGCTTCTGCCTCGATGCGTTGCCGCTGGGCGGCCTGCGCGGCCTTC
AACTTCTCCACCAGGTCATCACCCAGCGCCGCGCCGATTTGTACCGGGCCGGATGGTTTGCGACCGCTCA
CGCCGATTCCTCGGGCTTGGGGGTTCCAGTGCCATTGCAGGGCCGGCAGACAACCCAGCCGCTTACGCCT
GGCCAACCGCCCGTTCCTCCACACATGGGGCATTCCACGGCGTCGGTGCCTGGTTGTTCTTGATTTTCCA
TGCCGCCTCCTTTAGCCGCTAAAATTCATCTACTCATTTATTCATTTGCTCATTTACTCTGGTAGCTGCG
CGATGTATTCAGATAGCAGCTCGGTAATGGTCTTGCCTTGGCGTACCGCGTACATCTTCAGCTTGGTGTG
ATCCTCCGCCGGCAACTGAAAGTTGACCCGCTTCATGGCTGGCGTGTCTGCCAGGCTGGCCAACGTTGCA
GCCTTGCTGCTGCGTGCGCTCGGACGGCCGGCACTTAGCGTGTTTGTGCTTTTGCTCATTTTCTCTTTAC
CTCATTAACTCAAATGAGTTTTGATTTAATTTCAGCGGCCAGCGCCTGGACCTCGCGGGCAGCGTCGCCC
TCGGGTTCTGATTCAAGAACGGTTGTGCCGGCGGCGGCAGTGCCTGGGTAGCTCACGCGCTGCGTGATAC
GGGACTCAAGAATGGGCAGCTCGTACCCGGCCAGCGCCTCGGCAACCTCACCGCCGATGCGCGTGCCTTT
GATCGCCCGCGACACGACAAAGGCCGCTTGTAGCCTTCCATCCGTGACCTCAATGCGCTGCTTAACCAGC
TCCACCAGGTCGGCGGTGGCCCATATGTCGTAAGGGCTTGGCTGCACCGGAATCAGCACGAAGTCGGCTG
CCTTGATCGCGGACACAGCCAAGTCCGCCGCCTGGGGCGCTCCGTCGATCACTACGAAGTCGCGCCGGCC
GATGGCCTTCACGTCGCGGTCAATCGTCGGGCGGTCGATGCCGACAACGGTTAGCGGTTGATCTTCCCGC
ACGGCCGCCCAATCGCGGGCACTGCCCTGGGGATCGGAATCGACTAACAGAACATCGGCCCCGGCGAGTT
GCAGGGCGCGGGCTAGATGGGTTGCGATGGTCGTCTTGCCTGACCCGCCTTTCTGGTTAAGTACAGCGAT
AACCTTCATGCGTTCCCCTTGCGTATTTGTTTATTTACTCATCGCATCATATACGCAGCGACCGCATGAC
GCAAGCTGTTTTACTCAAATACACATCACCTTTTTAGACGGCGGCGCTCGGTTTCTTCAGCGGCCAAGCT
GGCCGGCCAGGCCGCCAGCTTGGCATCAGACAAACCGGCCAGGATTTCATGCAGCCGCACGGTTGAGACG
TGCGCGGGCGGCTCGAACACGTACCCGGCCGCGATCATCTCCGCCTCGATCTCTTCGGTAATGAAAAACG
GTTCGTCCTGGCCGTCCTGGTGCGGTTTCATGCTTGTTCCTCTTGGCGTTCATTCTCGGCGGCCGCCAGG
GCGTCGGCCTCGGTCAATGCGTCCTCACGGAAGGCACCGCGCCGCCTGGCCTCGGTGGGCGTCACTTCCT
CGCTGCGCTCAAGTGCGCGGTACAGGGTCGAGCGATGCACGCCAAGCAGTGCAGCCGCCTCTTTCACGGT
GCGGCCTTCCTGGTCGATCAGCTCGCGGGCGTGCGCGATCTGTGCCGGGGTGAGGGTAGGGCGGGGGCCA
AACTTCACGCCTCGGGCCTTGGCGGCCTCGCGCCCGCTCCGGGTGCGGTCGATGATTAGGGAACGCTCGA
ACTCGGCAATGCCGGCGAACACGGTCAACACCATGCGGCCGGCCGGCGTGGTGGTGTCGGCCCACGGCTC
TGCCAGGCTACGCAGGCCCGCGCCGGCCTCCTGGATGCGCTCGGCAATGTCCAGTAGGTCGCGGGTGCTG
CGGGCCAGGCGGTCTAGCCTGGTCACTGTCACAACGTCGCCAGGGCGTAGGTGGTCAAGCATCCTGGCCA
GCTCCGGGCGGTCGCGCCTGGTGCCGGTGATCTTCTCGGAAAACAGCTTGGTGCAGCCGGCCGCGTGCAG
TTCGGCCCGTTGGTTGGTCAAGTCCTGGTCGTCGGTGCTGACGCGGGCATAGCCCAGCAGGCCAGCGGCG
GCGCTCTTGTTCATGGCGTAATGTCTCCGGTTCTAGTCGCAAGTATTCTACTTTATGCGACTAAAACACG
CGACAAGAAAACGCCAGGAAAAGGGCAGGGCGGCAGCCTGTCGCGTAACTTAGGACTTGTGCGACATGTC
GTTTTCAGAAGACGGCTGCACTGAACGTCAGAAGGAAAAGTGCCACCTGAACGAAGCATCTGTGCTTCAT
TTTGTAGAACAAAAATGCAACGCGAGAGCGCTAATTTTTCAAACAAAGAATCTGAGCTGCATTTTTACAG
AACAGAAATGCAACGCGAAAGCGCTATTTTACCAACGAAGAATCTGTGCTTCATTTTTGTAAAACAAAAA
TGCAACGCGAGAGCGCTAATTTTTCAAACAAAGAATCTGAGCTGCATTTTTACAGAACAGAAATGCAACG
CGAGAGCGCTATTTTACCAACAAAGAATCTATACTTCTTTTTTGTTCTACAAAAATGCATCCCGAGAGCG
CTATTTTTCTAACAAAGCATCTTAGATTACTTTTTTTCTCCTTTGTGCGCTCTATAATGCAGTCTCTTGA
TAACTTTTTGCACTGTAGGTCCGTTAAGGTTAGAAGAAGGCTACTTTGGTGTCTATTTTCTCTTCCATAA
AAAAAGCCTGACTCCACTTCCCGCGTTTACTGATTACTAGCGAAGCTGCGGGTGCATTTTTTCAAGATAA
AGGCATCCCCGATTATATTCTATACCGATGTGGATTGCGCATACTTTGTGAACAGAAAGTGATAGCGTTG
ATGATTCTTCATTGGTCAGAAAATTATGAACGGTTTCTTCTATTTTGTCTCTATATACTACGTATAGGAA
ATGTTTACATTTTCGTATTGTTTTCGATTCACTCTATGAATAGTTCTTACTACAATTTTTTTGTCTAAAG
AGTAATACTAGAGATAAACATAAAAAATGTAGAGGTCGAGTTTAGATGCAAGTTCAAGGAGCGAAAGGTG
GATGGGTAGGTTATATAGGGATATAGCACAGAGATATATAGCAAAGAGATACTTTTGAGCAATGTTTGTG
GAAGCGGTATTCGCAATATTTTAGTAGCTCGTTACAGTCCGGTGCGTTTTTGGTTTTTTGAAAGTGCGTC
TTCAGAGCGCTTTTGGTTTTCAAAAGCGCTCTGAAGTTCCTATACTTTCTAGAGAATAGGAACTTCGGAA
TAGGAACTTCAAAGCGTTTCCGAAAACGAGCGCTTCCGAAAATGCAACGCGAGCTGCGCACATACAGCTC
ACTGTTCACGTCGCACCTATATCTGCGTGTTGCCTGTATATATATATACATGAGAAGAACGGCATAGTGC
GTGTTTATGCTTAAATGCGTACTTATATGCGTCTATTTATGTAGGATGAAAGGTAGTCTAGTACCTCCTG
TGATATTATCCCATTCCATGCGGGGTATCGTATGCTTCCTTCAGCACTACCCTTTAGCTGTTCTATATGC
TGCCACTCCTCAATTGGATTAGTCTCATCCTTCAATGCTATCATTTCCTTTGATATTGGATCATACTAAG
AAACCATTATTATCATGACATTAACCTATAAAAATAGGCGTATCACGAGGCCCTTTCGTCTCGCGCGTTT
CGGTGATGACGGTGAAAACCTCTGACACATGCAGCTCCCGGAGACGGTCACAGCTTGTCTGTAAGCGGAT
GCCGGGAGCAGACAAGCCCGTCAGGGCGCGTCAGCGGGTGTTGGCGGGTGTCGGGGCTGGCTTAACTATG
CGGCATCAGAGCAGATTGTACTGAGAGTGCACCATACCACCTTTTCAATTCATCATTTTTTTTTTATTCT
TTTTTTTGATTTCGGTTTCCTTGAAATTTTTTTGATTCGGTAATCTCCGAACAGAAGGAAGAACGAAGGA
AGGAGCACAGACTTAGATTGGTATATATACGCATATGTAGTGTTGAAGAAACATGAAATTGCCCAGTATT
CTTAACCCAACTGCACAGAACAAAAACCTGCAGGAAACGAAGATAAATCATGTCGAAAGCTACATATAAG
GAACGTGCTGCTACTCATCCTAGTCCTGTTGCTGCCAAGCTATTTAATATCATGCACGAAAAGCAAACAA
ACTTGTGTGCTTCATTGGATGTTCGTACCACCAAGGAATTACTGGAGTTAGTTGAAGCATTAGGTCCCAA
AATTTGTTTACTAAAAACACATGTGGATATCTTGACTGATTTTTCCATGGAGGGCACAGTTAAGCCGCTA
AAGGCATTATCCGCCAAGTACAATTTTTTACTCTTCGAAGACAGAAAATTTGCTGACATTGGTAATACAG
TCAAATTGCAGTACTCTGCGGGTGTATACAGAATAGCAGAATGGGCAGACATTACGAATGCACACGGTGT
GGTGGGCCCAGGTATTGTTAGCGGTTTGAAGCAGGCGGCAGAAGAAGTAACAAAGGAACCTAGAGGCCTT
TTGATGCTAGCAGAATTGTCATGCAAGGGCTCCCTATCTACTGGAGAATATACTAAGGGTACTGTTGACA
TTGCGAAGAGCGACAAAGATTTTGTTATCGGCTTTATTGCTCAAAGAGACATGGGTGGAAGAGATGAAGG
TTACGATTGGTTGATTATGACACCCGGTGTGGGTTTAGATGACAAGGGAGACGCATTGGGTCAACAGTAT
AGAACCGTGGATGATGTGGTCTCTACAGGATCTGACATTATTATTGTTGGAAGAGGACTATTTGCAAAGG
GAAGGGATGCTAAGGTAGAGGGTGAACGTTACAGAAAAGCAGGCTGGGAAGCATATTTGAGAAGATGCGG
CCAGCAAAACTAAAAAACTGTATTATAAGTAAATGCATGTATACTAAACTCACAAATTAGAGCTTCAATT
TAATTATATCAGTTATTACCTGGCATGCACATACAAATGGACGAACGGATAAACCTTTTCACGCCCTTTT
AAATATCCGATTATTCTAATAAACGCTCTTTTCTCTTAG
